Addgene plasmid #228367: pFB-GST-FBXO22
Purpose: express human FBXO22 in insect cells, such as Trichoplusia ni Hi5
Depositing lab: Ning Zheng. Depositing organization: University of Washington. Publication: Recognition of BACH1 quaternary structure degrons by two F-box proteins under oxidative stress. Cao S, Garcia SF, Shi H, James EI, Kito Y, Shi H, Mao H, Kaisari S, Rona G, Deng S, Goldberg HV, Ponce J, Ueberheide B, Lignitto L, Guttman M, Pagano M, Zheng N. Cell. 2024 Oct 30:S0092-8674(24)01188-7. doi: 10.1016/j.cell.2024.10.012. PubMed 39504958.
Backbone
  Vector backbone: pFB
  Vector type: Insect Expression
Growth in bacteria
  Bacterial resistance: Ampicillin, 100 μg/mL
  Growth temperature: 37°C
  Growth strain: DH5alpha
  Copy number: Unknown
Gene/Insert
  Gene/Insert name: FBXO22
  Species: H. sapiens (human)
  Entrez Gene: FBXO22 (a.k.a. FBX22, FISTC1, TYMAS)
  Tag / fusion protein: GST
  Cloning method: Ligation Independent Cloning
  Sequencing primers: 5′ aaaacctctacttccaatcG
Terms and licenses: Academic/Nonprofit Terms; Industry Terms: Not Available to Industry
How to cite: pFB-GST-FBXO22 was a gift from Ning Zheng (Addgene plasmid # 228367 ; http://n2t.net/addgene:228367 ; RRID:Addgene_228367)
