[The description below was written by a language model from this plasmid's Addgene catalogue record and pLannotate feature annotations shown in this document.]
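Description:
pFB-GST-FBXO22 is a pFastBac-type baculovirus donor plasmid for producing human FBXO22 as a GST fusion in insect cells such as Trichoplusia ni Hi5. In bacteria it is maintained through a high-copy ColE1/pUC-type origin and selected with ampicillin via the bla gene. An f1 origin and a fragment of the pBR322 bom region are also annotated in the backbone.

The expression cassette lies between the Tn7R and Tn7L ends of a mini-Tn7 element. In this class of vector, these ends allow site-specific transposition of the cassette into a baculovirus shuttle genome (bacmid) held in a suitable E. coli strain. Inside the transposable segment is a gentamicin acetyltransferase gene driven by the class 1 integron Pc promoter, which serves to select for the transposed cassette. Next to it, the strong, very late Autographa californica polyhedrin promoter drives an open reading frame that begins with Schistosoma japonicum glutathione S-transferase and continues, after a short linker, into FBXO22. An SV40 polyadenylation signal terminates the cassette. The GST is therefore N-terminal and allows glutathione-affinity purification. The record does not state whether a protease cleavage site lies between the tag and the insert.

The feature table also reports a short fragment resembling Arabidopsis SKP1A between the poly(A) signal and Tn7L. The catalogue entry does not mention it, and it has no annotated promoter, so its significance is unclear. FBXO22 is the substrate-recognition subunit of an SCF-type E3 ubiquitin ligase. The associated publication concerns F-box protein recognition of BACH1 degrons, which is consistent with using this plasmid to make recombinant protein for biochemical and structural work.
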