Features (pLannotate 1.2.2; 17 found; start..end, strand, type, name):
    242..325     +  CDS            large T antigen (fragment): large T antigen from SV40 (simian virus 40)
    348..482     +  polyA_signal   SV40 poly(A) signal: SV40 polyadenylation signal
    547..801     +  CDS            SKP1A (fragment): SKP1A_ARATH - Also known as ASK1 From Arabidopsis thaliana (Mouse-ear cress).
    824..989     -  mobile_element Tn7L: mini-Tn7 element (left end of the Tn7 transposon) Tn7
   1152..1168    +  CDS            lacZα (fragment): LacZα fragment of β-galactosidase; lacZ fragment
   1173..1627    +  rep_origin     f1 ori (sequence partly withheld): f1 bacteriophage origin of replication; arrow indicates direction of (+) strand synthesis
   1653..1757    +  promoter       AmpR promoter: bla
   1758..2618    +  CDS            AmpR: β-lactamase; bla; confers resistance to ampicillin, carbenicillin, and related antibiotics
   2789..3377    +  rep_origin     ori: high-copy-number ColE1/pMB1/pBR322/pUC origin of replication
   3563..3614    -  misc_feature   bom (fragment): basis of mobility region from pBR322
   3682..3906    -  mobile_element Tn7R: mini-Tn7 element (right end of the Tn7 transposon) Tn7
   3973..4506    -  CDS            GmR: gentamycin acetyltransferase; aacC1; confers resistance to gentamycin
   4676..4704    -  promoter       Pc promoter: intI1 (promoter lies within the coding sequence); class 1 integron promoter
   4682..5062    -  CDS            YPR2_ECOLX: Protein predicted: Swiss-Prot protein existence level 4. From Escherichia coli.
   5082..5173    +  promoter       polyhedrin promoter: polh from Autographa californica; promoter for the baculovirus polyhedrin gene
   5216..5869    +  CDS            GST26_SCHJA: Experimental evidence at protein level: Swiss-Prot protein existence level 1. GST isoenzymes appear to play a central role in the parasite detoxification system. Other functions are also suspected including a role in increasing the solubility of haematin in the parasite gut. From Schistosoma japonicum (Blood fluke).
   5897..151     +  CDS            FBXO22 (across the origin): FBX22_HUMAN - Also known as FBX22. Experimental evidence at protein level: Swiss-Prot protein existence level 1. Substrate-recognition component of the SCF (SKP1-CUL1-F-box protein)-type E3 ubiquitin ligase complex. Promotes the proteasome- dependent degradation of key sarcomeric proteins, such as alpha-actinin (ACTN2) and filamin-C (FLNC), essential for maintenance of normal contractile function. From Homo sapiens (Human).
>Addgene plasmid #228367 | pFB-GST-FBXO22 | addgene full sequence | sequence record 451465 | Addgene NGS Result
CTTATTCGGCTTCTTTGGAAATGGAGAAATTGGATGTGATCGGATAGTCACTGGGAACTTTATATTGAGG
AAATGTAATGAGGTAAAAGATGATGATCTGTTTCATAGCTATACAACAATAATGGCACTCATACATCTGG
GGTCATCTAAATAACCGGAGGATGAGTGTGGCGGCCGCTTTCGAATCTAGAGCCTGCAGTCTCGAGGCAT
GCGGTACCAAGCTTGTCGAGAAGTACTAGAGGATCATAATCAGCCATACCACATTTGTAGAGGTTTTACT
TGCTTTAAAAAACCTCCCACACCTCCCCCTGAACCTGAAACATAAAATGAATGCAATTGTTGTTGTTAAC
TTGTTTATTGCAGCTTATAATGGTTACAAATAAAGCAATAGCATCACAAATTTCACAAATAAAGCATTTT
TTTCACTGCATTCTAGTTGTGGTTTGTCCAAACTCATCAATGTATCTTATCATGTCTGGATCTGATCACT
GCTTGAGTAATCCCACCACTCCTCTCCACTTAATTAACCTAGAGGCCGCGCTGGCCTCTGCGAAGAAGAT
TGTGTTGAAGAGTTCCGATGGTGAATCTTTCGAGGTTGAGGAGGCGGTGGCTCTCGAGTCACAAACCATA
GCGCATATGGTTGAAGACGACTGCGTCGACAACGGAGTCCCTCTTCCTAACGTCACGAGCAAGATCCTCG
CCAAGGTGATCGAGTATTGCAAGAGGCACGTCGAGGCTGCTGCCTCTAAGGCCGAGGCCGTCGAGGGTGC
TGCTACCTCCGATGACGATCTTAAGGCCTGGCCTGGGCGGCCTAGGAGATCCGAACCAGATAAGTGAAAT
CTAGTTCCAAACTATTTTGTCATTTTTAATTTTCGTATTAGCTTACGACGCTACACCCAGTTCCCATCTA
TTTTGTCACTCTTCCCTAAATAATCCTTAAAAACTCCATTTCCACCCCTCCCAGTTCCCAACTATTTTGT
CCGCCCACAGCGGGGCATTTTTCTTCCTGTTATGTTTTTAATCAAACATCCTGCCAACTCCATGTGACAA
ACCGTCATCTTCGGCTACTTTTTCTCTGTCACAGAATGAAAATTTTTCTGTCATCTCTTCGTTATTAATG
TTTGTAATTGACTGAATATCAACGCTTATTTGCAGCCTGAATGGCGAATGGG
[124 nt withheld, positions 1173-1296]
C
[91 nt withheld, positions 1298-1388]
A
[49 nt withheld, positions 1390-1438]
CCTTTGACGTTGGAGTCCACGTTCTT
[37 nt withheld, positions 1465-1501]
ACCCTATCTCGGTCTATTCTTTTGATTTATAAGGGATTTTGCCGATTTCGGCCTATTGGTTAAAAAATGA
GCTGATTTAACAAAAATTTAACGCGAATTTTAACAAAATATTAACGCTTACAATTTAGGTGGCACTTTTC
GGGGAAATGTGCGCGGAACCCCTATTTGTTTATTTTTCTAAATACATTCAAATATGTATCCGCTCATGAG
ACAATAACCCTGATAAATGCTTCAATAATATTGAAAAAGGAAGAGTATGAGTATTCAACATTTCCGTGTC
GCCCTTATTCCCTTTTTTGCGGCATTTTGCCTTCCTGTTTTTGCTCACCCAGAAACGCTGGTGAAAGTAA
AAGATGCTGAAGATCAGTTGGGTGCACGAGTGGGTTACATCGAACTGGATCTCAACAGCGGTAAGATCCT
TGAGAGTTTTCGCCCCGAAGAACGTTTTCCAATGATGAGCACTTTTAAAGTTCTGCTATGTGGCGCGGTA
TTATCCCGTATTGACGCCGGGCAAGAGCAACTCGGTCGCCGCATACACTATTCTCAGAATGACTTGGTTG
AGTACTCACCAGTCACAGAAAAGCATCTTACGGATGGCATGACAGTAAGAGAATTATGCAGTGCTGCCAT
AACCATGAGTGATAACACTGCGGCCAACTTACTTCTGACAACGATCGGAGGACCGAAGGAGCTAACCGCT
TTTTTGCACAACATGGGGGATCATGTAACTCGCCTTGATCGTTGGGAACCGGAGCTGAATGAAGCCATAC
CAAACGACGAGCGTGACACCACGATGCCTGTAGCAATGGCAACAACGTTGCGCAAACTATTAACTGGCGA
ACTACTTACTCTAGCTTCCCGGCAACAATTAATAGACTGGATGGAGGCGGATAAAGTTGCAGGACCACTT
CTGCGCTCGGCCCTTCCGGCTGGCTGGTTTATTGCTGATAAATCTGGAGCCGGTGAGCGTGGCTCTCGCG
GTATCATTGCAGCACTGGGGCCAGATGGTAAGCCCTCCCGTATCGTAGTTATCTACACGACGGGGAGTCA
GGCAACTATGGATGAACGAAATAGACAGATCGCTGAGATAGGTGCCTCACTGATTAAGCATTGGTAACTG
TCAGACCAAGTTTACTCATATATACTTTAGATTGATTTAAAACTTCATTTTTAATTTAAAAGGATCTAGG
TGAAGATCCTTTTTGATAATCTCATGACCAAAATCCCTTAACGTGAGTTTTCGTTCCACTGAGCGTCAGA
CCCCGTAGAAAAGATCAAAGGATCTTCTTGAGATCCTTTTTTTCTGCGCGTAATCTGCTGCTTGCAAACA
AAAAAACCACCGCTACCAGCGGTGGTTTGTTTGCCGGATCAAGAGCTACCAACTCTTTTTCCGAAGGTAA
CTGGCTTCAGCAGAGCGCAGATACCAAATACTGTTCTTCTAGTGTAGCCGTAGTTAGGCCACCACTTCAA
GAACTCTGTAGCACCGCCTACATACCTCGCTCTGCTAATCCTGTTACCAGTGGCTGCTGCCAGTGGCGAT
AAGTCGTGTCTTACCGGGTTGGACTCAAGACGATAGTTACCGGATAAGGCGCAGCGGTCGGGCTGAACGG
GGGGTTCGTGCACACAGCCCAGCTTGGAGCGAACGACCTACACCGAACTGAGATACCTACAGCGTGAGCT
ATGAGAAAGCGCCACGCTTCCCGAAGGGAGAAAGGCGGACAGGTATCCGGTAAGCGGCAGGGTCGGAACA
GGAGAGCGCACGAGGGAGCTTCCAGGGGGAAACGCCTGGTATCTTTATAGTCCTGTCGGGTTTCGCCACC
TCTGACTTGAGCGTCGATTTTTGTGATGCTCGTCAGGGGGGCGGAGCCTATGGAAAAACGCCAGCAACGC
GGCCTTTTTACGGTTCCTGGCCTTTTGCTGGCCTTTTGCTCACATGTTCTTTCCTGCGTTATCCCCTGAT
TCTGTGGATAACCGTATTACCGCCTTTGAGTGAGCTGATACCGCTCGCCGCAGCCGAACGACCGAGCGCA
GCGAGTCAGTGAGCGAGGAAGCGGAAGAGCGCCTGATGCGGTATTTTCTCCTTACGCATCTGTGCGGTAT
TTCACACCGCATAGACCAGCCGCGTAACCTGGCAAAATCGGTTACGGTTGAGTAATAAATGGATGCCCTG
CGTAAGCGGGTGTGGGCGGACAATAAAGTCTTAAACTGAACAAAATAGATCTAAACTATGACAATAAAGT
CTTAAACTAGACAGAATAGTTGTAAACTGAAATCAGTCCAGTTATGCTGTGAAAAAGCATACTGGACTTT
TGTTATGGCTAAAGCAAACTCTTCATTTTCTGAAGTGCAAATTGCCCGTCGTATTAAAGAGGGGCGTGGC
CAAGGGCATGGTAAAGACTATATTCGCGGCGTTGTGACAATTTACCGAACAACTCCGCGGCCGGGAAGCC
GATCTCGGCTTGAACGAATTGTTAGGTGGCGGTACTTGGGTCGATATCAAAGTGCATCACTTCTTCCCGT
ATGCCCAACTTTGTATAGAGAGCCACTGCGGGATCGTCACCGTAATCTGCTTGCACGTAGATCACATAAG
CACCAAGCGCGTTGGCCTCATGCTTGAGGAGATTGATGAGCGCGGTGGCAATGCCCTGCCTCCGGTGCTC
GCCGGAGACTGCGAGATCATAGATATAGATCTCACTACGCGGCTGCTCAAACTTGGGCAGAACGTAAGCC
GCGAGAGCGCCAACAACCGCTTCTTGGTCGAAGGCAGCAAGCGCGATGAATGTCTTACTACGGAGCAAGT
TCCCGAGGTAATCGGAGTCCGGCTGATGTTGGGAGTAGGTGGCTACGTCTCCGAACTCACGACCGAAAAG
ATCAAGAGCAGCCCGCATGGATTTGACTTGGTCAGGGCCGAGCCTACATGTGCGAATGATGCCCATACTT
GAGCCACCTAACTTTGTTTTAGGGCGACTGCCCTGCTGCGTAACATCGTTGCTGCTCCATAACATCAAAC
ATCGACCCACGGCGTAACGCGCTTGCTGCTTGGATGCCCGAGGCATAGACTGTACAAAAAAACAGTCATA
ACAAGCCATGAAAACCGCCACTGCGCCGTTACCACCGCTGCGTTCGGTCAAGGTTCTGGACCAGTTGCGT
GAGCGCATACGCTACTTGCATTACAGTTTACGAACCGAACAGGCTTATGTCAACTGGGTTCGTGCCTTCA
TCCGTTTCCACGGTGTGCGTCACCCGGCAACCTTGGGCAGCAGCGAAGTCGAGGCATTTCTGTCCTGGCT
GGCGAACGAGCGCAAGGTTTCGCTCTCCACGCATCGTCAGGCATTGGCGGCCTTGCTGTTCTTCTACGGC
AAGGTGCTGTGCACGGATCTGCCCTGGCTTCAGGAGATCGGAAGACCTCGGCCGTCGCGGCGCTTGCCGG
TGGTGCTGACCCCGGATGAAGTGGTTCGCATCCTCGGTTTTCTGGAAGGCGAGCATCGTTTGTTCGCCCA
GGACTCTAGCTATAGTTCTAGTGGTTGGCTACGTATTAATTAAGGATGGAAGGGTGTGTAGGTTACCGGA
ATATTAATAGATCATGGAGATAATTAAAATGATAACCATCTCGCAAATAAATAAGTATTTTACTGTTTTC
GTAACAGTTTTGTAATAAAAAAACCTATAAATATTCCGGATTATTCATACCGTCCCACCATCGGGCGCGG
ATCTATGTCCCCTATACTAGGTTATTGGAAAATTAAGGGCCTTGTGCAACCCACTCGACTTCTTTTGGAA
TATCTTGAAGAAAAATATGAAGAGCATTTGTATGAGCGCGATGAAGGTGATAAATGGCGAAACAAAAAGT
TTGAATTGGGTTTGGAGTTTCCCAATCTTCCTTATTATATTGATGGTGATGTTAAATTAACACAGTCTAT
GGCCATCATACGTTATATAGCTGACAAGCACAACATGTTGGGTGGTTGTCCAAAAGAGCGTGCAGAGATT
TCAATGCTTGAAGGAGCGGTTTTGGATATTAGATACGGTGTTTCGAGAATTGCATATAGTAAAGACTTTG
AAACTCTCAAAGTTGATTTTCTTAGCAAGCTACCTGAAATGCTGAAAATGTTCGAAGATCGTTTATGTCA
TAAAACATATTTAAATGGTGATCATGTAACCCATCCTGACTTCATGTTGTATGACGCTCTTGATGTTGTT
TTATACATGGACCCAATGTGCCTGGATGCGTTCCCAAAATTAGTTTGTTTTAAAAAACGTATTGAAGCTA
TCCCACAAATTGATAAGTACTTGAAATCCAGCAAGTATATAGCATGGCCTTTGCAGGGCTGGCAAGCCAC
GTTTGGTGGTGGCGACCATCCTCCAAAATCGGATGAAAACCTCTACTTCCAATCGATGGAGCCGGTAGGC
TGCTGCGGCGAGTGCCGCGGCTCCTCCGTAGACCCGCGGAGCACCTTCGTGTTGAGTAACCTGGCGGAGG
TGGTGGAGCGTGTGCTCACCTTCCTGCCCGCCAAGGCGTTGCTGCGGGTGGCCTGCGTGTGCCGCTTATG
GAGGGAGTGTGTGCGCAGAGTATTGCGGACCCATCGGAGCGTAACCTGGATCTCCGCAGGCCTGGCGGAG
GCCGGCCACCTGGAGGGGCATTGCTTGGTTCGCGTGGTAGCAGAGGAGCTTGAGAATGTTCGCATCTTAC
CACATACAGTTCTTTACATGGCTGATTCAGAAACTTTCATTAGTCTGGAAGAGTGTCGTGGCCATAAGAG
AGCAAGGAAAAGAACTAGTATGGAAACAGCACTTGCCCTTGAGAAGCTATTCCCCAAACAATGCCAAGTC
CTTGGGATTGTGACCCCAGGAATTGTAGTGACTCCAATGGGATCAGGTAGCAATCGACCTCAGGAAATAG
AAATTGGAGAATCTGGTTTTGCTTTATTATTCCCTCAAATTGAAGGAATAAAAATACAACCCTTTCATTT
TATTAAGGATCCAAAGAATTTAACATTAGAAAGACATCAACTCACTGAAGTAGGTCTTTTAGATAACCCT
GAACTTCGTGTGGTCCTTGTCTTTGGTTATAATTGCTGTAAGGTGGGAGCCAGTAATTATCTGCAGCAAG
TAGTCAGCACTTTCAGTGATATGAATATCATCTTGGCTGGAGGCCAGGTGGACAACCTGTCATCACTGAC
TTCTGAAAAGAACCCTCTGGATATTGATGCCTCGGGTGTGGTTGGACTGTCATTTAGTGGACACCGAATC
CAGAGTGCCACTGTGCTCCTCAACGAGGACGTCAGTGATGAGAAGACTGCTGAGGCTGCGATGCAGCGCC
TCAAAGCGGCCAACATTCCAGAGCATAACACCATTGGCTTCATGTTTGCATGCGTTGGCAGGGGCTTTCA
GTATTACAGAGCCAAGGGGAATGTTGAGGCTGATGCATTTAGAAAGTTTTTTCCTAGTGTTCC
